>Addgene plasmid #131091 | pLR06_pGuide_B2M_sgRNA2 | addgene full sequence | sequence record 256596 | Addgene NGS Result
CTTCCGCTTCCTCGCTCACTGACTCGCTGCGCTCGGTCGTTCGGCTGCGGCGAGCGGTATCAGCTCACTC
AAAGGCGGTAATACGGTTATCCACAGAATCAGGGGATAACGCAGGAAAGAACATGTGAGCAAAAGGCCAG
CAAAAGGCCAGGAACCGTAAAAAGGCCGCGTTGCTGGCGTTTTTCCATAGGCTCCGCCCCCCTGACGAGC
ATCACAAAAATCGACGCTCAAGTCAGAGGTGGCGAAACCCGACAGGACTATAAAGATACCAGGCGTTTCC
CCCTGGAAGCTCCCTCGTGCGCTCTCCTGTTCCGACCCTGCCGCTTACCGGATACCTGTCCGCCTTTCTC
CCTTCGGGAAGCGTGGCGCTTTCTCATAGCTCACGCTGTAGGTATCTCAGTTCGGTGTAGGTCGTTCGCT
CCAAGCTGGGCTGTGTGCACGAACCCCCCGTTCAGCCCGACCGCTGCGCCTTATCCGGTAACTATCGTCT
TGAGTCCAACCCGGTAAGACACGACTTATCGCCACTGGCAGCAGCCACTGGTAACAGGATTAGCAGAGCG
AGGTATGTAGGCGGTGCTACAGAGTTCTTGAAGTGGTGGCCTAACTACGGCTACACTAGAAGAACAGTAT
TTGGTATCTGCGCTCTGCTGAAGCCAGTTACCTTCGGAAAAAGAGTTGGTAGCTCTTGATCCGGCAAACA
AACCACCGCTGGTAGCGGTGGTTTTTTTGTTTGCAAGCAGCAGATTACGCGCAGAAAAAAAGGATCTCAA
GAAGATCCTTTGATCTTTTCTACGGGGTCTGACGCTCAGTGGAACGAAAACTCACGTTAAGGGATTTTGG
TCATGAGATTATCAAAAAGGATCTTCACCTAGATCCTTTTAAATTAAAAATGAAGTTTTAAATCAATCTA
AAGTATATATGAGTAAACTTGGTCTGACAGTTACCAATGCTTAATCAGTGAGGCACCTATCTCAGCGATC
TGTCTATTTCGTTCATCCATAGTTGCCTGACTCCCCGTCGTGTAGATAACTACGATACGGGAGGGCTTAC
CATCTGGCCCCAGTGCTGCAATGATACCGCGAGACCCACGCTCACCGGCTCCAGATTTATCAGCAATAAA
CCAGCCAGCCGGAAGGGCCGAGCGCAGAAGTGGTCCTGCAACTTTATCCGCCTCCATCCAGTCTATTAAT
TGTTGCCGGGAAGCTAGAGTAAGTAGTTCGCCAGTTAATAGTTTGCGCAACGTTGTTGCCATTGCTACAG
GCATCGTGGTGTCACGCTCGTCGTTTGGTATGGCTTCATTCAGCTCCGGTTCCCAACGATCAAGGCGAGT
TACATGATCCCCCATGTTGTGCAAAAAAGCGGTTAGCTCCTTCGGTCCTCCGATCGTTGTCAGAAGTAAG
TTGGCCGCAGTGTTATCACTCATGGTTATGGCAGCACTGCATAATTCTCTTACTGTCATGCCATCCGTAA
GATGCTTTTCTGTGACTGGTGAGTACTCAACCAAGTCATTCTGAGAATAGTGTATGCGGCGACCGAGTTG
CTCTTGCCCGGCGTCAATACGGGATAATACCGCGCCACATAGCAGAACTTTAAAAGTGCTCATCATTGGA
AAACGTTCTTCGGGGCGAAAACTCTCAAGGATCTTACCGCTGTTGAGATCCAGTTCGATGTAACCCACTC
GTGCACCCAACTGATCTTCAGCATCTTTTACTTTCACCAGCGTTTCTGGGTGAGCAAAAACAGGAAGGCA
AAATGCCGCAAAAAAGGGAATAAGGGCGACACGGAAATGTTGAATACTCATACTCTTCCTTTTTCAATTC
AGAAGAACTCGTCAAGAAGGCGATAGAAGGCGATGCGCTGCGAATCGGGAGCGGCGATACCGTAAAGCAC
GAGGAAGCGGTCAGCCCATTCGCCGCCAAGCTCTTCAGCAATATCACGGGTAGCCAACGCTATGTCCTGA
TAGCGGTCCGCCACACCCAGCCGGCCACAGTCGATGAATCCAGAAAAGCGGCCATTTTCCACCATGATAT
TCGGCAAGCAGGCATCGCCATGGGTCACGACGAGATCCTCGCCGTCGGGCATGCGCGCCTTGAGCCTGGC
GAACAGTTCGGCTGGCGCGAGCCCCTGATGCTCTTCGTCCAGATCATCCTGATCGACAAGACCGGCTTCC
ATCCGAGTACGTGCTCGCTCGATGCGATGTTTCGCTTGGTGGTCGAATGGGCAGGTAGCCGGATCAAGCG
TATGCAGCCGCCGCATTGCATCAGCCATGATGGATACTTTCTCGGCAGGAGCAAGGTGGGATGACAGGAG
ATCCTGCCCCGGCACTTCGCCCAATAGCAGCCAGTCCCTTCCCGCTTCAGTGACAACGTCGAGCACAGCT
GCGCAAGGAACGCCCGTCGTGGCCAGCCACGATAGCCGCGCTGCCTCGTCCTGCAGTTCATTCAGGGCAC
CGGACAGGTCGGTCTTGACAAAAAGAACCGGGCGCCCCTGCGCTGACAGCCGGAACACGGCGGCATCAGA
GCAGCCGATTGTCTGTTGTGCCCAGTCATAGCCGAATAGCCTCTCCACCCAAGCGGCCGGAGAACCTGCG
TGCAATCCATCTTGTTCAATCATGCGAAACGATCCTCATCCTGTCTCTTGATCAGATCTTGATCCCCTGC
GCCATCAGATCCTTGGCGGCAAGAAAGCCATCCAGTTTACTTTGCAGGGCTTCCCAACCTTACCAGAGGG
CGCCCCAGCTGGCAATTCCGGTTCGCTTGCTGTCCATAAAACCGCCCAGTCTAGCTATCGCCATGTAAGC
CCACTGCAAGCTACCTGCTTTCTCTTTGCGCTTGCGTTTTCCCTTGTCCAGATAGCCCAGTAGCTGACAT
TCATCCGGGGTCAGCACCGTTTCTGCGGACTGGCTTTCTACGTGTTCCGCTTCCTTTAGCAGCCCTTGCG
CCCTGAATTTTGTTAAAATTCGCGTTAAATTTTTGTTAAATCAGCTCATTTTTTAACCAATAGGCCGAAA
TCGGCAAAATCCCTTATAAATCAAAAGAATAGACCGAGATAGGGT
[37 nt withheld, positions 3056-3092]
AAAGAACGTGGACTCCAACGTCAAAGG
[49 nt withheld, positions 3120-3168]
T
[91 nt withheld, positions 3170-3260]
G
[124 nt withheld, positions 3262-3385]
CCATTCGCCATTCAGGCTGCGCAACTGTTGGGAAGGGCGATCGGTGCGGGCCTCTTCGCTATTACGCCAG
CTGGCGAAAGGGGGATGTGCTGCAAGGCGATTAAGTTGGGTAACGCCAGGGTTTTCCCAGTCACGACGTT
GTAAAACGACGGCCAGTGAATTGTAATACGACTCACTATAGGGCGAATTGGGCCCTCTAGATGCATGCTC
GAGCGGCCGCCAGTGTGATGGATATCTGCAGAATTCGCCCTTCATTGTACAAAAAAGCAGGCTTTAAAGG
AACCAATTCAGTCGACTGGATCCGGTACCAAGGTCGGGCAGGAAGAGGGCCTATTTCCCATGATTCCTTC
ATATTTGCATATACGATACAAGGCTGTTAGAGAGATAATTAGAATTAATTTGACTGTAAACACAAAGATA
TTAGTACAAAATACGTGACGTAGAAAGTAATAATTTCTTGGGTAGTTTGCAGTTTTAAAATTATGTTTTA
AAATGGACTATCATATGCTTACCGTAACTTGAAAGTATTTCGATTTCTTGGCTTTATATATCTTGTGGAA
AGGACGAAACACCGACAAAGTCACATGGTTCACAGTTTTAGAGCTAGAAATAGCAAGTTAAAATAAGGCT
AGTCCGTTATCAACTTGAAAAAGTGGCACCGAGTCGGTGCTTTTTTTCTAGACCCAGCTTTCTTGTACAA
AGTTGGCATTAATGAAGGGCGAATTCCAGCACACTGGCGGCCGTTACTAGTGGATCCGAGCTCGGTACCA
AGCTTGATGCATAGCTTGAGTATTCTATAGTGTCACCTAAATAGCTTGGCGTAATCATGGTCATAGCTGT
TTCCTGTGTGAAATTGTTATCCGCTCACAATTCCACACAACATACGAGCCGGAAGCATAAAGTGTAAAGC
CTGGGGTGCCTAATGAGTGAGCTAACTCACATTAATTGCGTTGCGCTCACTGCCCGCTTTCCAGTCGGGA
AACCTGTCGTGCCAGCTGCATTAATGAATCGGCCAACGCGCGGGGAGAGGCGGTTTGCGTATTGGGCGCT
Features (pLannotate 1.2.2; 17 found; start..end, strand, type, name):
    182..770     -  rep_origin     ori: high-copy-number ColE1/pMB1/pBR322/pUC origin of replication
    941..1801    -  CDS            AmpR: β-lactamase; bla; confers resistance to ampicillin, carbenicillin, and related antibiotics
   1802..1818    -  promoter       AmpR promoter (fragment): bla
   1822..2613    -  CDS            neo: KKA2_KLEPN - Also known as kan, nptII. Experimental evidence at protein level: Swiss-Prot protein existence level 1. Resistance to kanamycin, neomycin, paromomycin, ribostamycin, butirosin and gentamicin B. From Klebsiella pneumoniae.
   2645..2944    -  CDS            tnpA (fragment): TN5P_ECOLX - Also known as tnp. Experimental evidence at protein level: Swiss-Prot protein existence level 1. Mediates transposition of transposon Tn5 by a 'cut and paste' mechanism. First, the monomeric transposase binds the 19 bp inverted DNA repeats flanking the transposon. Then, dimerization of the DNA- bound transposase creates a synaptic DNA complex. After nicking of the first DNA strand, excision of the transposon proceeds through a series of intermediates. The transposase then mediates the insertion of the transposon at a new site by strand transfer. The activity of the wild- type tran
   2957..3385    -  rep_origin     f1 ori (sequence partly withheld): f1 bacteriophage origin of replication; arrow indicates direction of (+) strand synthesis
   3389..3546    -  CDS            lacZα (fragment): LacZα fragment of β-galactosidase; lacZ fragment
   3549..3567    +  promoter       T7 promoter: promoter for bacteriophage T7 RNA polymerase
   3640..3658    +  protein_bind   attB1 (fragment): mutant version of attB; recombination site for the Gateway® BP reaction BP Clonase™
   3710..3950    +  promoter       U6 promoter: RNA polymerase III promoter for human U6 snRNA
   3980..4055    +  misc_RNA       gRNA scaffold: guide RNA scaffold for the Streptococcus pyogenes CRISPR/Cas9 system
   4067..4088    -  protein_bind   attB2 (fragment): mutant version of attB; recombination site for the Gateway® BP reaction BP Clonase™
   4179..4197    -  promoter       SP6 promoter: promoter for bacteriophage SP6 RNA polymerase
   4239..4255    -  protein_bind   lac operator: The lac repressor binds to the lac operator to inhibit transcription in E. coli. This inhibition can be relieved by adding lactose or isopropyl-β-D-thiogalactopyranoside (IPTG). lac repressor encoded by lacI
   4263..4293    -  promoter       lac promoter: promoter for the E. coli lac operon
   4308..4329    -  protein_bind   CAP binding site: CAP binding activates transcription in the presence of cAMP. E. coli catabolite activator protein
   4342..4434    -  CDS            lacI (fragment): lac repressor; lacI; The lac repressor binds to the lac operator to inhibit transcription in E. coli. This inhibition can be relieved by adding lactose or isopropyl-β-D-thiogalactopyranoside (IPTG).
