[The description below was written by a language model from this plasmid's Addgene catalogue record and pLannotate feature annotations shown in this document.]
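Description:
pLR06_pGuide_B2M_sgRNA2 is a small CRISPR guide-expression plasmid built on the pGuide backbone and intended for transient delivery into mammalian cells. It carries a single guide RNA, the second of a B2M knockout series as its name implies, directed against human B2M (beta-2-microglobulin). It is meant to be used with Streptococcus pyogenes Cas9 to knock out that gene. The plasmid does not encode Cas9, so the nuclease must be supplied from a separate construct or cell line. The sequenced record is 4,435 nt. In bacteria it replicates from a high-copy ColE1/pUC-type origin and carries both a β-lactamase gene (ampicillin resistance) and the Tn5-derived neo/nptII gene (kanamycin resistance), matching the dual selection listed in the catalogue. An f1 phage origin is also present.

The functional cassette is a human U6 RNA polymerase III promoter followed by a short gap, where the B2M-targeting spacer presumably lies, and then the SpCas9 gRNA scaffold. Together these produce a complete sgRNA transcript. This unit is flanked by partial attB1 and attB2 Gateway recombination sites. It sits within a cloning-vector polylinker context bordered by T7 and SP6 promoters, lacZα and lacI fragments, and the lac promoter, operator and CAP site. These are backbone remnants with no role in guide expression. No mammalian promoter driving neo, and no fluorescent reporter, is annotated, so the record does not indicate any means of selecting or tracking transfected cells. The restriction sites used for cloning are listed as unknown. B2M is required for surface display of MHC class I, but the record gives no purpose beyond B2M knockout.
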