Addgene plasmid #131091: pLR06_pGuide_B2M_sgRNA2
Purpose: sgRNA for SpCas9 mediated B2M KO
Depositing lab: Xiaojun Lian. Depositing organization: Pennsylvania State University.
Backbone
  Vector backbone: pGuide
  Backbone size w/o insert (bp): 3979
  Vector type: Mammalian Expression, CRISPR
Growth in bacteria
  Bacterial resistance: Ampicillin and Kanamycin, 100 & 50 μg/mL
  Growth temperature: 37°C
  Growth strain: NEB Stable
  Copy number: High Copy
Gene/Insert
  Gene/Insert name: B2M KO sgRNA 2
  gRNA/shRNA sequence: GACAAAGTCACATGGTTCACA
  Species: H. sapiens (human)
  Entrez Gene: B2M (a.k.a. IMD43)
  Cloning method: Restriction Enzyme; 5′ cloning site Unknown (unknown if destroyed); 3′ cloning site Unknown (unknown if destroyed)
Terms and licenses: Academic/Nonprofit Terms; Industry Terms: Not Available to Industry
How to cite: pLR06_pGuide_B2M_sgRNA2 was a gift from Xiaojun Lian (Addgene plasmid # 131091 ; http://n2t.net/addgene:131091 ; RRID:Addgene_131091)
